Addgene plasmid #194679: pcDNA3.1-DRD2-cpHalo∆-mEGFP
Purpose: CMV driven expression of D2R GPCR recorder in mammalian cell lines fused to mEGFP
Depositing lab: Kai Johnsson. Publication: Recording physiological history of cells with chemical labeling. Huppertz MC, Wilhelm J, Grenier V, Schneider MW, Falt T, Porzberg N, Hausmann D, Hoffmann DC, Hai L, Tarnawski M, Pino G, Slanchev K, Kolb I, Acuna C, Fenk LM, Baier H, Hiblot J, Johnsson K. Science. 2024 Feb 23;383(6685):890-897. doi: 10.1126/science.adg0812. Epub 2024 Feb 22. PubMed 38386755.
Backbone
  Vector backbone: pcDNA3.1
  Backbone size w/o insert (bp): 5400
  Vector type: Mammalian Expression
  Selectable markers: Neomycin (select with G418)
Growth in bacteria
  Bacterial resistance: Ampicillin, 100 μg/mL
  Growth temperature: 37°C
  Growth strain: DH5alpha
  Copy number: High Copy
Gene/Insert
  Gene/Insert name: DRD2_cpHalo∆
  Species: H. sapiens (human), Synthetic
  Insert size (bp): 3105
  Promoter: CMV
  Tag / fusion protein: mEGFP (C terminal on insert)
  Cloning method: Gibson Cloning
Terms and licenses: Academic/Nonprofit Terms; Industry Terms: Not Available to Industry
How to cite: pcDNA3.1-DRD2-cpHalo∆-mEGFP was a gift from Kai Johnsson (Addgene plasmid # 194679 ; http://n2t.net/addgene:194679 ; RRID:Addgene_194679)
