[The description below was written by a language model from this plasmid's Addgene catalogue record and pLannotate feature annotations shown in this document.]
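Description:
pcDNA3.1-DRD2-cpHalo∆-mEGFP is a mammalian expression plasmid of about 8.6 kb, built on the pcDNA3.1 backbone. It is maintained in E. coli through a high-copy ColE1/pUC-type origin and the β-lactamase (AmpR) gene for ampicillin selection. An f1 origin is also present. For mammalian cells it carries a neomycin phosphotransferase cassette driven by the SV40 early promoter and closed by the SV40 polyadenylation signal, which allows G418 selection of stable transfectants. The annotation software also flags small fragments (bom, lac promoter/operator, lacI, ble and a short HIV LTR-like match). These look like backbone remnants or sequence-similarity hits rather than functional modules.

The payload is a single open reading frame transcribed from the CMV immediate-early enhancer/promoter and terminated by the bovine growth hormone polyadenylation signal, with a T7 promoter lying just upstream of the coding region. The fusion begins with a short FLAG-type epitope match. This is followed by the human dopamine D2 receptor (DRD2), then two separate HaloTag-derived segments, and finally monomeric EGFP at the C terminus. The two HaloTag segments are consistent with the circularly permuted, truncated HaloTag indicated by the name "cpHalo∆". HaloTag is a modified dehalogenase that bonds covalently to chloroalkane ligands.

The record describes the construct as a D2R GPCR "recorder", associated with work on recording the physiological history of cells by chemical labelling. This suggests that receptor activity is meant to be converted into a permanent Halo-ligand mark, although the record does not explain the mechanism or name any partner component that might be needed. The mEGFP fusion gives a constitutive fluorescent readout of the construct's expression and localisation in mammalian cell lines.
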