Features (pLannotate 1.2.2; 24 found; start..end, strand, type, name):
     28..80      -  misc_feature   bom (fragment): basis of mobility region from pBR322
    235..614     +  enhancer       CMV enhancer: human cytomegalovirus immediate early enhancer
    615..818     +  promoter       CMV promoter: human cytomegalovirus (CMV) immediate early promoter
    814..847     +  LTR            5' LTR (truncated) (fragment): truncated 5' long terminal repeat (LTR) from HIV-1
    863..881     +  promoter       T7 promoter: promoter for bacteriophage T7 RNA polymerase
   1040..1060    +  CDS            3xFLAG (fragment): three tandem FLAG® epitope tags
   1073..2401    +  CDS            DRD2: DRD2_HUMAN - Experimental evidence at protein level: Swiss-Prot protein existence level 1. Dopamine receptor whose activity is mediated by G proteins which inhibit adenylyl cyclase (PubMed:21645528). Positively regulates postnatal regression of retinal hyaloid vessels via suppression of VEGFR2/KDR activity, downstream of OPN5 (By similarity). From Homo sapiens (Human).
   2500..2920    +  CDS            HaloTag® (fragment): modified bacterial dehalogenase that forms covalent bonds with chloroalkane derivatives
   2966..3379    +  CDS            HaloTag® (fragment): modified bacterial dehalogenase that forms covalent bonds with chloroalkane derivatives
   3389..4105    +  CDS            mEGFP: mEGFP is a basic (constitutively fluorescent) green fluorescent protein published in 2002, derived from Aequorea victoria. It has moderate acid sensitivity.
   4152..4376    +  polyA_signal   bGH poly(A) signal: bovine growth hormone polyadenylation signal
   4380..4401    +  promoter       SV40 promoter (fragment): SV40 enhancer and early promoter
   4422..4850    +  rep_origin     f1 ori (sequence partly withheld): f1 bacteriophage origin of replication; arrow indicates direction of (+) strand synthesis
   4864..5193    +  promoter       SV40 promoter: SV40 enhancer and early promoter
   5260..6051    +  CDS            neo: KKA2_KLEPN - Also known as kan, nptII. Experimental evidence at protein level: Swiss-Prot protein existence level 1. Resistance to kanamycin, neomycin, paromomycin, ribostamycin, butirosin and gentamicin B. From Klebsiella pneumoniae.
   6075..6233    +  CDS            ble (fragment): BLE_KLEPN - Experimental evidence at protein level: Swiss-Prot protein existence level 1. Binding protein with a strong affinity to the bleomycin family of antibiotics. Binds to CL990; an antimitotic-antibiotic compound. From Klebsiella pneumoniae.
   6228..6349    +  polyA_signal   SV40 poly(A) signal: SV40 polyadenylation signal
   6422..6438    -  protein_bind   lac operator: The lac repressor binds to the lac operator to inhibit transcription in E. coli. This inhibition can be relieved by adding lactose or isopropyl-β-D-thiogalactopyranoside (IPTG). lac repressor encoded by lacI
   6446..6476    -  promoter       lac promoter: promoter for the E. coli lac operon
   6491..6512    -  protein_bind   CAP binding site: CAP binding activates transcription in the presence of cAMP. E. coli catabolite activator protein
   6525..6617    -  CDS            lacI (fragment): lac repressor; lacI; The lac repressor binds to the lac operator to inhibit transcription in E. coli. This inhibition can be relieved by adding lactose or isopropyl-β-D-thiogalactopyranoside (IPTG).
   6800..7388    -  rep_origin     ori: high-copy-number ColE1/pMB1/pBR322/pUC origin of replication
   7559..8419    -  CDS            AmpR: β-lactamase; bla; confers resistance to ampicillin, carbenicillin, and related antibiotics
   8420..8524    -  promoter       AmpR promoter: bla
>Addgene plasmid #194679 | pcDNA3.1-DRD2-cpHalo∆-mEGFP | addgene full sequence | sequence record 389997 | Addgene NGS Result
GACGGATCGGGAGATCTCCCGATCCCCTATGGTGCACTCTCAGTACAATCTGCTCTGATGCCGCATAGTT
AAGCCAGTATCTGCTCCCTGCTTGTGTGTTGGAGGTCGCTGAGTAGTGCGCGAGCAAAATTTAAGCTACA
ACAAGGCAAGGCTTGACCGACAATTGCATGAAGAATCTGCTTAGGGTTAGGCGTTTTGCGCTGCTTCGCG
ATGTACGGGCCAGATATACGCGTTGACATTGATTATTGACTAGTTATTAATAGTAATCAATTACGGGGTC
ATTAGTTCATAGCCCATATATGGAGTTCCGCGTTACATAACTTACGGTAAATGGCCCGCCTGGCTGACCG
CCCAACGACCCCCGCCCATTGACGTCAATAATGACGTATGTTCCCATAGTAACGCCAATAGGGACTTTCC
ATTGACGTCAATGGGTGGAGTATTTACGGTAAACTGCCCACTTGGCAGTACATCAAGTGTATCATATGCC
AAGTACGCCCCCTATTGACGTCAATGACGGTAAATGGCCCGCCTGGCATTATGCCCAGTACATGACCTTA
TGGGACTTTCCTACTTGGCAGTACATCTACGTATTAGTCATCGCTATTACCATGGTGATGCGGTTTTGGC
AGTACATCAATGGGCGTGGATAGCGGTTTGACTCACGGGGATTTCCAAGTCTCCACCCCATTGACGTCAA
TGGGAGTTTGTTTTGGCACCAAAATCAACGGGACTTTCCAAAATGTCGTAACAACTCCGCCCCATTGACG
CAAATGGGCGGTAGGCGTGTACGGTGGGAGGTCTATATAAGCAGAGCTCTCTGGCTAACTAGAGAACCCA
CTGCTTACTGGCTTATCGAAATTAATACGACTCACTATAGGGAGACCCAAGCTGGCTAGCGTTTAAACTT
AAGCTTGGTACCGAGCTCGGATCCACTAGTCCAGTGTGGTGGAATTCTGCAGATATCCAGCACAGTGGCG
GCCGCGCCACCATGAAGACGATCATCGCCCTGAGCTACATCTTCTGCCTGGTATTCGCCGACTACAAGGA
CGATGATGACGCCAGCATCGATATGGATCCTCTGAATCTGTCATGGTATGACGATGATCTGGAAAGGCAA
AACTGGTCCCGGCCGTTTAATGGATCAGATGGTAAAGCAGATCGGCCTCACTACAATTACTACGCCACAC
TGCTCACCCTCCTCATTGCAGTTATTGTGTTCGGGAACGTGCTGGTTTGCATGGCAGTAAGCCGGGAAAA
GGCTCTCCAGACAACTACCAACTACCTCATCGTCTCACTTGCGGTAGCAGACTTGCTGGTGGCTACCCTG
GTCATGCCTTGGGTGGTTTACTTGGAGGTTGTTGGCGAGTGGAAGTTCTCAAGGATACATTGCGATATCT
TTGTAACCCTGGATGTTATGATGTGTACGGCTTCAATATTGAACCTCTGTGCCATCTCCATCGACCGCTA
TACTGCCGTAGCAATGCCTATGCTTTACAATACCCGATATTCAAGCAAGCGGAGGGTGACGGTTATGATT
TCCATCGTTTGGGTGCTGTCCTTTACGATTAGTTGCCCTCTGCTGTTCGGGCTGAACAACGCAGACCAAA
ATGAGTGTATTATTGCCAATCCCGCCTTTGTGGTGTATTCATCAATTGTGAGCTTTTACGTCCCATTTAT
TGTTACATTGTTGGTGTACATTAAAATATACATTGTCCTCAGGCGGCGGAGAAAACGGGTGAACACCAAG
CGGTCATCTAGAGCTTTCCGCGCTCATCTGAGAGCTCCACTGAAGGGCAACTGTACCCACCCGGAAGACA
TGAAACTGTGTACCGTCATCATGAAATCCAATGGGAGCTTCCCCGTTAATAGGCGGAGAGTGGAAGCCGC
AAGGCGCGCACAGGAGCTGGAGATGGAGATGCTCAGCAGCACCAGCCCCCCTGAGCGCACCCGGTACAGC
CCCATTCCGCCCTCACATCACCAACTCACACTGCCCGACCCCTCACATCATGGACTCCACTCTACCCCGG
ACTCACCGGCCAAGCCTGAAAAGAACGGGCACGCGAAAGATCACCCGAAAATCGCTAAGATTTTCGAGAT
CCAAACTATGCCTAACGGCAAAACTCGCACCTCTCTGAAAACAATGAGTCGGAGAAAACTTTCACAGCAA
AAGGAGAAGAAGGCCACCCAAATGCTGGCCATTGTACTCGGGGTGTTCATCATTTGTTGGCTGCCCTTTT
TTATCACCCACATCCTGAACATTCATTGTGATTGCAACATTCCACCAGTGCTCTATAGCGCCTTTACTTG
GCTGGGTTATGTGAATAGTGCGGTAAACCCCATAATCTACACCACATTCAATATCGAATTTCGAAAAGCA
TTTCTGAAGATTCTCCACTGTATCGATACCGGTGGACGCACCCCACCCAGCCTGGGTCCCCAAGATGAGT
CCTGCACCACCGCCAGCTCCTCCCTGGCCAAGGACACTTCATCGGGTGGCGACGTCGGCCGCAAGCTGAT
CATCGATCAGAACGTTTTTATCGAGGGTACGCTGCCGATGGGTGTCGTCCGCCCGCTGACTGAAGTCGAG
ATGGACCATTACCGCGAGCCGTTCCTGAATCCTGTTGACCGCGAGCCACTGTGGCGCTTCCCAAACGAGC
TGCCAATCGCCGGTGAGCCAGCGAACATCGTCGCGCTGGTCGAAGAATACATGGACTGGCTGCACCAGTC
CCCTGTCCCGAAGCTGCTGTTCTGGGGCACCCCAGGCGTTCTGATCCCACCGGCCGAAGCCGCTCGCCTG
GCCAAAAGCCTGCCTAACTGCAAGGCTGTGGACATCGGCCCGGGTCTGAATCTGCTGCAAGAAGACAACC
CGGACCTGATCGGCAGCGAGATCGCGCGCTGGCTGTCTACTCTGGAGATTGGTGGCACCGGTGGCTCTGG
CGGTACCGGTGGCTCTGGCGGTTCTATCGGTACTGGCTTTCCATTCGACCCCCATTATGTGGAAGTCCTG
GGCGAGCGCATGCACTACGTCGATGTTGGTCCGCGCGATGGCACCCCTGTGCTGTTCCTGCACGGTAACC
CGACCTCCTCCTACGTGTGGCGCAACATCATCCCACATGTTGCACCGACCCATCGCTGCATTGCTCCAGA
CCTGATCGGTATGGGCAAATCCGACAAACCAGACCTGGGTTATTTCTTCGACGACCACGTCCGCTTCATG
GATGCCTTCATCGAAGCCCTGGGTCTGGAAGAGGTCGTCCTGGTCATTCACGACTGGGGCTCCGCTCTGG
GTTTCCACTGGGCCAAGCGCAATCCAGAGCGCGTCAAAGGTATTGCATTTATGGAGTTCATCCGCCCTAT
CCCGACCTGGGACGAATGGGGTGGCTCTATGGTGAGCAAGGGCGAGGAGCTGTTCACCGGGGTGGTGCCC
ATCCTGGTCGAGCTGGACGGCGACGTAAACGGCCACAAGTTCAGCGTGTCCGGCGAGGGCGAGGGCGATG
CCACCTACGGCAAGCTGACCCTGAAGTTCATCTGCACCACCGGCAAGCTGCCCGTGCCCTGGCCCACCCT
CGTGACCACCCTGACCTACGGCGTGCAGTGCTTCAGCCGCTACCCCGACCACATGAAGCAGCACGACTTC
TTCAAGTCCGCCATGCCCGAAGGCTACGTCCAGGAGCGCACCATCTTCTTCAAGGACGACGGCAACTACA
AGACCCGCGCCGAGGTGAAGTTCGAGGGCGACACCCTGGTGAACCGCATCGAGCTGAAGGGCATCGACTT
CAAGGAGGACGGCAACATCCTGGGGCACAAGCTGGAGTACAACTACAACAGCCACAACGTCTATATCATG
GCCGACAAGCAGAAGAACGGCATCAAGGTGAACTTCAAGATCCGCCACAACATCGAGGACGGCAGCGTGC
AGCTCGCCGACCACTACCAGCAGAACACCCCCATCGGCGACGGCCCCGTGCTGCTGCCCGACAACCACTA
CCTGAGCACCCAGTCCAAACTGAGCAAAGACCCCAACGAGAAGCGCGATCACATGGTCCTGCTGGAGTTC
GTGACCGCCGCCGGGATCACTCTCGGCATGGACGAGCTGTACAAGTAGCTCGAGTCTAGAGGGCCCGTTT
AAACCCGCTGATCAGCCTCGACTGTGCCTTCTAGTTGCCAGCCATCTGTTGTTTGCCCCTCCCCCGTGCC
TTCCTTGACCCTGGAAGGTGCCACTCCCACTGTCCTTTCCTAATAAAATGAGGAAATTGCATCGCATTGT
CTGAGTAGGTGTCATTCTATTCTGGGGGGTGGGGTGGGGCAGGACAGCAAGGGGGAGGATTGGGAAGACA
ATAGCAGGCATGCTGGGGATGCGGTGGGCTCTATGGCTTCTGAGGCGGAAAGAACCAGCTGGGGCTCTAG
GGGGTATCCCC
[124 nt withheld, positions 4422-4545]
C
[91 nt withheld, positions 4547-4637]
A
[49 nt withheld, positions 4639-4687]
CCTTTGACGTTGGAGTCCACGTTCTTT
[37 nt withheld, positions 4715-4751]
ACCCTATCTCGGTCTATTCTTTTGATTTATAAGGGATTTTGCCGATTTCGGCCTATTGGTTAAAAAATGA
GCTGATTTAACAAAAATTTAACGCGAATTAATTCTGTGGAATGTGTGTCAGTTAGGGTGTGGAAAGTCCC
CAGGCTCCCCAGCAGGCAGAAGTATGCAAAGCATGCATCTCAATTAGTCAGCAACCAGGTGTGGAAAGTC
CCCAGGCTCCCCAGCAGGCAGAAGTATGCAAAGCATGCATCTCAATTAGTCAGCAACCATAGTCCCGCCC
CTAACTCCGCCCATCCCGCCCCTAACTCCGCCCAGTTCCGCCCATTCTCCGCCCCATGGCTGACTAATTT
TTTTTATTTATGCAGAGGCCGAGGCCGCCTCTGCCTCTGAGCTATTCCAGAAGTAGTGAGGAGGCTTTTT
TGGAGGCCTAGGCTTTTGCAAAAAGCTCCCGGGAGCTTGTATATCCATTTTCGGATCTGATCAAGAGACA
GGATGAGGATCGTTTCGCATGATTGAACAAGATGGATTGCACGCAGGTTCTCCGGCCGCTTGGGTGGAGA
GGCTATTCGGCTATGACTGGGCACAACAGACAATCGGCTGCTCTGATGCCGCCGTGTTCCGGCTGTCAGC
GCAGGGGCGCCCGGTTCTTTTTGTCAAGACCGACCTGTCCGGTGCCCTGAATGAACTGCAGGACGAGGCA
GCGCGGCTATCGTGGCTGGCCACGACGGGCGTTCCTTGCGCAGCTGTGCTCGACGTTGTCACTGAAGCGG
GAAGGGACTGGCTGCTATTGGGCGAAGTGCCGGGGCAGGATCTCCTGTCATCTCACCTTGCTCCTGCCGA
GAAAGTATCCATCATGGCTGATGCAATGCGGCGGCTGCATACGCTTGATCCGGCTACCTGCCCATTCGAC
CACCAAGCGAAACATCGCATCGAGCGAGCACGTACTCGGATGGAAGCCGGTCTTGTCGATCAGGATGATC
TGGACGAAGAGCATCAGGGGCTCGCGCCAGCCGAACTGTTCGCCAGGCTCAAGGCGCGCATGCCCGACGG
CGAGGATCTCGTCGTGACCCATGGCGATGCCTGCTTGCCGAATATCATGGTGGAAAATGGCCGCTTTTCT
GGATTCATCGACTGTGGCCGGCTGGGTGTGGCGGACCGCTATCAGGACATAGCGTTGGCTACCCGTGATA
TTGCTGAAGAGCTTGGCGGCGAATGGGCTGACCGCTTCCTCGTGCTTTACGGTATCGCCGCTCCCGATTC
GCAGCGCATCGCCTTCTATCGCCTTCTTGACGAGTTCTTCTGAGCGGGACTCTGGGGTTCGAAATGACCG
ACCAAGCGACGCCCAACCTGCCATCACGAGATTTCGATTCCACCGCCGCCTTCTATGAAAGGTTGGGCTT
CGGAATCGTTTTCCGGGACGCCGGCTGGATGATCCTCCAGCGCGGGGATCTCATGCTGGAGTTCTTCGCC
CACCCCAACTTGTTTATTGCAGCTTATAATGGTTACAAATAAAGCAATAGCATCACAAATTTCACAAATA
AAGCATTTTTTTCACTGCATTCTAGTTGTGGTTTGTCCAAACTCATCAATGTATCTTATCATGTCTGTAT
ACCGTCGACCTCTAGCTAGAGCTTGGCGTAATCATGGTCATAGCTGTTTCCTGTGTGAAATTGTTATCCG
CTCACAATTCCACACAACATACGAGCCGGAAGCATAAAGTGTAAAGCCTGGGGTGCCTAATGAGTGAGCT
AACTCACATTAATTGCGTTGCGCTCACTGCCCGCTTTCCAGTCGGGAAACCTGTCGTGCCAGCTGCATTA
ATGAATCGGCCAACGCGCGGGGAGAGGCGGTTTGCGTATTGGGCGCTCTTCCGCTTCCTCGCTCACTGAC
TCGCTGCGCTCGGTCGTTCGGCTGCGGCGAGCGGTATCAGCTCACTCAAAGGCGGTAATACGGTTATCCA
CAGAATCAGGGGATAACGCAGGAAAGAACATGTGAGCAAAAGGCCAGCAAAAGGCCAGGAACCGTAAAAA
GGCCGCGTTGCTGGCGTTTTTCCATAGGCTCCGCCCCCCTGACGAGCATCACAAAAATCGACGCTCAAGT
CAGAGGTGGCGAAACCCGACAGGACTATAAAGATACCAGGCGTTTCCCCCTGGAAGCTCCCTCGTGCGCT
CTCCTGTTCCGACCCTGCCGCTTACCGGATACCTGTCCGCCTTTCTCCCTTCGGGAAGCGTGGCGCTTTC
TCATAGCTCACGCTGTAGGTATCTCAGTTCGGTGTAGGTCGTTCGCTCCAAGCTGGGCTGTGTGCACGAA
CCCCCCGTTCAGCCCGACCGCTGCGCCTTATCCGGTAACTATCGTCTTGAGTCCAACCCGGTAAGACACG
ACTTATCGCCACTGGCAGCAGCCACTGGTAACAGGATTAGCAGAGCGAGGTATGTAGGCGGTGCTACAGA
GTTCTTGAAGTGGTGGCCTAACTACGGCTACACTAGAAGAACAGTATTTGGTATCTGCGCTCTGCTGAAG
CCAGTTACCTTCGGAAAAAGAGTTGGTAGCTCTTGATCCGGCAAACAAACCACCGCTGGTAGCGGTGGTT
TTTTTGTTTGCAAGCAGCAGATTACGCGCAGAAAAAAAGGATCTCAAGAAGATCCTTTGATCTTTTCTAC
GGGGTCTGACGCTCAGTGGAACGAAAACTCACGTTAAGGGATTTTGGTCATGAGATTATCAAAAAGGATC
TTCACCTAGATCCTTTTAAATTAAAAATGAAGTTTTAAATCAATCTAAAGTATATATGAGTAAACTTGGT
CTGACAGTTACCAATGCTTAATCAGTGAGGCACCTATCTCAGCGATCTGTCTATTTCGTTCATCCATAGT
TGCCTGACTCCCCGTCGTGTAGATAACTACGATACGGGAGGGCTTACCATCTGGCCCCAGTGCTGCAATG
ATACCGCGAGACCCACGCTCACCGGCTCCAGATTTATCAGCAATAAACCAGCCAGCCGGAAGGGCCGAGC
GCAGAAGTGGTCCTGCAACTTTATCCGCCTCCATCCAGTCTATTAATTGTTGCCGGGAAGCTAGAGTAAG
TAGTTCGCCAGTTAATAGTTTGCGCAACGTTGTTGCCATTGCTACAGGCATCGTGGTGTCACGCTCGTCG
TTTGGTATGGCTTCATTCAGCTCCGGTTCCCAACGATCAAGGCGAGTTACATGATCCCCCATGTTGTGCA
AAAAAGCGGTTAGCTCCTTCGGTCCTCCGATCGTTGTCAGAAGTAAGTTGGCCGCAGTGTTATCACTCAT
GGTTATGGCAGCACTGCATAATTCTCTTACTGTCATGCCATCCGTAAGATGCTTTTCTGTGACTGGTGAG
TACTCAACCAAGTCATTCTGAGAATAGTGTATGCGGCGACCGAGTTGCTCTTGCCCGGCGTCAATACGGG
ATAATACCGCGCCACATAGCAGAACTTTAAAAGTGCTCATCATTGGAAAACGTTCTTCGGGGCGAAAACT
CTCAAGGATCTTACCGCTGTTGAGATCCAGTTCGATGTAACCCACTCGTGCACCCAACTGATCTTCAGCA
TCTTTTACTTTCACCAGCGTTTCTGGGTGAGCAAAAACAGGAAGGCAAAATGCCGCAAAAAAGGGAATAA
GGGCGACACGGAAATGTTGAATACTCATACTCTTCCTTTTTCAATATTATTGAAGCATTTATCAGGGTTA
TTGTCTCATGAGCGGATACATATTTGAATGTATTTAGAAAAATAAACAAATAGGGGTTCCGCGCACATTT
CCCCGAAAAGTGCCACCTGACGTC
